>Addgene plasmid #53636 | SHKBP1A-c003 | depositor partial sequence | sequence record 83764 | insert sequence
ATGCACCATCATCATCATCATTCTTCTGGTGTAGATCTGGGTACCGAGAACCTGTACTTCCAATCCATGG
GGGAAGTCATCCATCTGAATGTGGGAGGCAAGAGATTCAGTACCTCTCGCCAGACTCTCACCTGGATCCC
AGACTCCTTCTTCTCCAGTCTTCTGAGCGGACGCATCTCGACGCTGAAAGATGAGACCGGAGCAATCTTC
ATCGACAGGGACCCTACAGTCTTCGCCCCCATCCTCAACTTCCTGCGCACCAAAGAGTTGGATCCCAGGG
GTGTCCACGGTTCCAGCCTCCTCCATGAAGCCCAGTTCTATGGGCTCACTCCTCTGGTTCGTCGCCTGCA
GCTTCGAGAGGAGTTGGATCGATCTTCTTGACAGTAAAGGTGGATACGGATCCGAA
