>Addgene plasmid #53636 | SHKBP1A-c003 | addgene partial sequence | sequence record 86610 | T7 5'-TAATACGACTCACTATAGGG-3'
TCTAGAAATAATTTTGTTTAACTTTAAGAAGGAGATATACATATGCACCATCATCATCATCATTCTTCTG
GTGTAGATCTGGGTACCGAGAACCTGTACTTCCAATCCATGGGGGAAGTCATCCATCTGAATGTGGGAGG
CAAGAGATTCAGTACCTCTCGCCAGACTCTCACCTGGATCCCAGACTCCTTCTTCTCCAGTCTTCTGAGC
GGACGCATCTCGACGCTGAAAGATGAGACCGGAGCAATCTTCATCGACAGGGACCCTACAGTCTTCGCCC
CCATCCTCAACTTCCTGCGCACCAAAGAGTTGGATCCCAGGGGTGTCCACGGTTCCAGCCTCCTCCATGA
AGCCCAGTTCTATGGGCTCACTCCTCTGGTTCGTCGCCTGCAGCTTCGAGAGGAGTTGGATCGATCTTCT
TGACAGTAAAGGTGGATACGGATCCGAATTCGAGCTCCGTCGACAAGCTTGCGGCCGCACTCGAGCACCA
CCACCACCACCACTGAGATCCGGCTGCTAACAAAGCCCGAAAGGAAGCTGAGTTGGCTGCTGCCACCGCT
GAGCAATAACTAGCATAACCCCTTGGGGCCTCTAAACGGGTCTTGAGGGGTTTTTTGCTGAAAGGAGGAA
CTATATCCGGATTGGCGAATGGG
[124 nt withheld, positions 654-777]
C
[91 nt withheld, positions 779-869]
A
[49 nt withheld, positions 871-919]
CCTTTGACGTTGGAGTCCACGTTCTTTAATAGTGGACTCTTGTTCCAAACTGGAAAAAACACTCAACCCT
ATCTCGGTCTATTCTTTTGATTTATAAGGATTTGCCGATTTCGGCCTATTGGTTAAAAATGAGCTGATTT
AACAAAATTTAACGCGAATTTTAAAAAATATTAACGCTTACAATTTAG
