[The description below was written by a language model from this plasmid's Addgene catalogue record.]
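Description:
SHKBP1A-c003 is a bacterial expression plasmid built on pNIC28-Bsa4, a pET28-derived vector from the Structural Genomics Consortium designed for high-throughput production of recombinant proteins in E. coli. It is recorded as high copy and is selected with kanamycin. The record lists a cloning strain (Mach1) for propagation and a BL21(DE3) derivative carrying a rare-codon tRNA plasmid (BL21(DE3)-R3-pRARE2) for expression. The latter supplies the T7 RNA polymerase needed to drive the vector's promoter. No feature table accompanies the record, so details such as the origin of replication are not explicitly stated.

The insert is a roughly 406 bp fragment of SHKBP1, placed under T7/lac regulation so that transcription is repressed until induction. The depositor notes that the construct was designed for structure determination and may not encode the full open reading frame; at this size it most likely represents a single domain or truncated region. The alternative name 4CRH appears to refer to the associated structure entry. The protein is made with an N-terminal hexahistidine tag followed by a TEV protease cleavage site, allowing immobilised metal affinity purification and subsequent tag removal. The fragment was introduced by ligation-independent cloning. In the parent vector, BsaI cleavage and T4 DNA polymerase treatment generate the single-stranded overhangs, and the insert replaces a SacB stuffer, which provides counter-selection against uncut or non-recombinant vector. The construct is typically used to produce purified SHKBP1 fragment for crystallography and related biochemical or biophysical studies.
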