Addgene plasmid #53636: SHKBP1A-c003
Purpose: bacterial expression plasmid
Depositing lab: Nicola Burgess-Brown. Depositing organization: University of Oxford.
Backbone
  Vector backbone: pNIC28-Bsa4
  Backbone manufacturer: SGC
  Vector type: Bacterial Expression
Growth in bacteria
  Bacterial resistance: Kanamycin, 50 μg/mL
  Growth temperature: 37°C
  Growth strain: Mach1 ; BL21(DE3)-R3-pRARE2
  Copy number: High Copy
Gene/Insert
  Gene/Insert name: SHKBP1A (alt name: 4CRH)
  Insert size (bp): 406
  Mutation: Bacterial expression for structure determination; may not be full ORF, see comments
  Promoter: T7
  Tag / fusion protein: His-6-TEV (N terminal on insert)
  Cloning method: Ligation Independent Cloning
  Sequencing primers: 5′ T7; 3′ T7-term
Terms and licenses: Academic/Nonprofit Terms; Industry Terms: Not Available to Industry
Depositor comments: T7/lac regulated, N-terminal His-tag, TEV, LIC cloning using BsaI cleavage/T4 polymerase, SacB stuffer fragment, pET28 backbone. http://www.thesgc.org/structures/4CRH/ Use BL21(DE3)-R3-pRARE2 strain for expression.
How to cite: SHKBP1A-c003 was a gift from Nicola Burgess-Brown (Addgene plasmid # 53636 ; http://n2t.net/addgene:53636 ; RRID:Addgene_53636)
